Addgene plasmid #162263: 6PBG
Purpose: Bacterial Expression
Depositing lab: Cheryl Arrowsmith. Depositing organization: University of Toronto.
Backbone
  Vector backbone: pFBOH-MHL
  Backbone manufacturer: SGC (Addgene Plasmid #62304)
  Vector type: Baculovirus Expresssion
Growth in bacteria
  Bacterial resistance: Ampicillin, 100 μg/mL
  Growth temperature: 37°C
  Growth strain: DH5alpha
  Copy number: High Copy
Gene/Insert
  Gene/Insert name: COPA (alt name: COPA:PBC016-C05:C242826)
  Species: H. sapiens (human)
  Insert size (bp): 960
  Entrez Gene: COPA (a.k.a. AIAISD, AILJK, HEP-COP, alpha-COP)
  Promoter: Polyhedrin
  Tag / fusion protein: 6xHis-TEV (N terminal on insert)
  Cloning method: Ligation Independent Cloning
  Sequencing primers: 5′ pFBOH-fwd (5'-CCGGATTATTCATACCGTCCCACCA-3'); 3′ pFBOH-rev (5'-CTGATTATGATCCTCTAGTACTTCT-3')
Terms and licenses: Academic/Nonprofit Terms; Industry Terms: Not Available to Industry
Depositor comments: N-terminal tag AA:MHHHHHHSSGRENLYFQG. SGC Clone ID:COPA:PBC016-C05:C242826. SGC Clone ID:http://www.thesgc.org/structures/6PBG/
How to cite: 6PBG was a gift from Cheryl Arrowsmith (Addgene plasmid # 162263 ; http://n2t.net/addgene:162263 ; RRID:Addgene_162263)
