[The description below was written by a language model from this plasmid's Addgene catalogue record and pLannotate feature annotations shown in this document.]
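Description:
6PBG is a baculovirus transfer (donor) plasmid built on the pFBOH-MHL backbone, a pFastBac-style vector from a structural genomics collection, carrying a 960 bp fragment of human COPA (coatomer subunit alpha, alpha-COP). The catalogue purpose field reads "Bacterial Expression", but the vector type, the polyhedrin promoter and the feature table all indicate that the protein is meant to be produced in insect cells through a recombinant baculovirus, with bacteria serving only for propagation and bacmid generation. The plasmid replicates in E. coli from a high-copy ColE1/pUC-type origin and is selected with ampicillin via the bla gene. An f1 origin and a fragment of the pBR322 bom region are also annotated.

The expression cassette lies between the Tn7R and Tn7L ends of a mini-Tn7 element, together with a gentamicin acetyltransferase gene driven by the integron Pc promoter. This arrangement allows Tn7 transposition of the cassette into a baculovirus shuttle genome held in a suitable E. coli host, with gentamicin marking the transposed segment. Within the cassette, the Autographa californica polyhedrin promoter, a very strong late viral promoter, drives an N-terminal 6xHis tag followed by a TEV protease cleavage site fused to the COPA fragment, and the SV40 polyadenylation signal terminates the transcript. The automated annotation matches the insert to bovine and dog COPA entries by homology, whereas the catalogue lists the species as human. The insert was introduced by ligation-independent cloning. The name and depositor comments link the clone to a structural genomics structure entry, which suggests production of a His-tagged, cleavable COPA domain for purification and structural study.
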