Features (pLannotate 1.2.2; 17 found; start..end, strand, type, name):
     67..600     -  CDS            GmR: gentamycin acetyltransferase; aacC1; confers resistance to gentamycin
    770..798     -  promoter       Pc promoter: intI1 (promoter lies within the coding sequence); class 1 integron promoter
    776..1123    -  CDS            YPR2_ECOLX (fragment): Protein predicted: Swiss-Prot protein existence level 4. From Escherichia coli.
   1150..1241    +  promoter       polyhedrin promoter: polh from Autographa californica; promoter for the baculovirus polyhedrin gene
   1298..1316    +  CDS            capTEV™ (fragment): composite tag for in vivo biotinylation, TEV protease cleavage, and 6xHis tagging
   1351..1455    +  CDS            COPA: COPA_CANLF - Experimental evidence at protein level: Swiss-Prot protein existence level 1. Xenin stimulates exocrine pancreatic secretion. It inhibits pentagastrin-stimulated secretion of acid, to induce exocrine pancreatic secretion and to affect small and large intestinal motility. In the gut, xenin interacts with the neurotensin receptor. From Canis lupus familiaris (Dog) (Canis familiaris).
   1351..2310    +  CDS            COPA (fragment): COPA_BOVIN - Experimental evidence at protein level: Swiss-Prot protein existence level 1. Xenin stimulates exocrine pancreatic secretion. It inhibits pentagastrin-stimulated secretion of acid, to induce exocrine pancreatic secretion and to affect small and large intestinal motility. In the gut, xenin interacts with the neurotensin receptor (By similarity). From Bos taurus (Bovine).
   2342..2425    +  CDS            large T antigen (fragment): large T antigen from SV40 (simian virus 40)
   2448..2582    +  polyA_signal   SV40 poly(A) signal: SV40 polyadenylation signal
   2611..2776    -  mobile_element Tn7L: mini-Tn7 element (left end of the Tn7 transposon) Tn7
   2939..2955    +  CDS            lacZα (fragment): LacZα fragment of β-galactosidase; lacZ fragment
   2960..3414    +  rep_origin     f1 ori (sequence partly withheld): f1 bacteriophage origin of replication; arrow indicates direction of (+) strand synthesis
   3440..3544    +  promoter       AmpR promoter: bla
   3545..4405    +  CDS            AmpR: β-lactamase; bla; confers resistance to ampicillin, carbenicillin, and related antibiotics
   4576..5164    +  rep_origin     ori: high-copy-number ColE1/pMB1/pBR322/pUC origin of replication
   5350..5401    -  misc_feature   bom (fragment): basis of mobility region from pBR322
   5469..5693    -  mobile_element Tn7R: mini-Tn7 element (right end of the Tn7 transposon) Tn7
>Addgene plasmid #162263 | 6PBG | addgene full sequence | sequence record 319824 | Addgene NGS Result
GCGGCGTTGTGACAATTTACCGAACAACTCCGCGGCCGGGAAGCCGATCTCGGCTTGAACGAATTGTTAG
GTGGCGGTACTTGGGTCGATATCAAAGTGCATCACTTCTTCCCGTATGCCCAACTTTGTATAGAGAGCCA
CTGCGGGATCGTCACCGTAATCTGCTTGCACGTAGATCACATAAGCACCAAGCGCGTTGGCCTCATGCTT
GAGCAGATTGATGAGCGCGGTGGCAATGCCCTGCCTCCGGTGCTCGCCGGAGACTGCGAGATCATAGATA
TAGATCTCACTACGCGGCTGCTCAAACTTGGGCAGAACGTAAGCCGCGAGAGCGCCAACAACCGCTTCTT
GGTCGAAGGCAGCAAGCGCGATGAATGTCTTACTACGGAGCAAGTTCCCGAGGTAATCGGAGTCCGGCTG
ATGTTGGGAGTAGGTGGCTACGTCTCCGAACTCACGACCGAAAAGATCAAGAGCAGCCCGCATGGATTTG
ACTTGGTCAGGGCCGAGCCTACATGTGCGAATGATGCCCATACTTGAGCCACCTAACTTTGTTTTAGGGC
GACTGCCCTGCTGCGTAACATCGTTGCTGCTCCATAACATCAAACATCGACCCACGGCGTAACGCGCTTG
CTGCTTGGATGCCCGAGGCATAGACTGTACAAAAAAACAGTCATAACAAGCCATGAAAACCGCCACTGCG
CCGTTACCACCGCTGCGTTCGGTCAAGGTTCTGGACCAGTTGCGTGAGCGCATACGCTACTTGCATTACA
GTTTACGAACCGAACAGGCTTATGTCAACTGGGTTCGTGCCTTCATCCGTTTCCACGGTGTGCGTCACCC
GGCAACCTTGGGCAGCAGCGAAGTCGAGGCATTTCTGTCCTGGCTGGCGAACGAGCGCAAGGTTTCGGTC
TCCACGCATCGTCAGGCATTGGCGGCCTTGCTGTTCTTCTACGGCAAGGTGCTGTGCACGGATCTGCCCT
GGCTTCAGGAGATCGGAAGACCTCGGCCGTCGCGGCGCTTGCCGGTGGTGCTGACCCCGGATGAAGTGGT
TCGCATCCTCGGTTTTCTGGAAGGCGAGCATCGTTTGTTCGCCCAGGACTCTAGCTATAGTTCTAGTGGT
TGGCTACGTATACTCCGGAATATTAATAGATCATGGAGATAATTAAAATGATAACCATCTCGCAAATAAA
TAAGTATTTTACTGTTTTCGTAACAGTTTTGTAATAAAAAAACCTATAAATATTCCGGATTATTCATACC
GTCCCACCATCGGGCGCGGATCTCGGTCCGAAAACCATGCATCATCATCATCATCACAGCAGCGGCAGAG
AAAACTTGTATTTCCAGGGCATGTTAACCAAATTCGAGACCAAGAGCGCGCGGGTCAAAGGGCTCAGCTT
TCACCCCAAAAGACCTTGGATCCTGACTAGTTTACATAATGGGGTCATCCAGTTATGGGACTATCGGATG
TGCACTCTCATTGACAAGTTTGATGAACATGATGGTCCAGTGCGAGGCATTGACTTCCATAAGCAGCAGC
CACTGTTCGTCTCTGGAGGAGATGACTATAAGATTAAGGTTTGGAATTACAAGCTTCGGCGCTGTCTTTT
CACATTACTTGGGCACTTAGATTATATTCGCACCACGTTTTTTCATCATGAATATCCCTGGATTCTGAGT
GCCTCCGATGATCAGACCATCCGAGTGTGGAATTGGCAATCTAGAACCTGTGTTTGTGTGTTAACAGGGC
ACAACCATTATGTGATGTGTGCTCAGTTCCACCCCACAGAAGACTTGGTAGTATCAGCCAGCCTGGACCA
GACTGTGCGCGTTTGGGATATTTCTGGTCTGAGGAAAAAAAACCTGTCCCCTGGTGCGGTGGAATCGGAT
GTGAGAGGAATAACTGGGGTTGATCTATTTGGAACTACAGATGCAGTGGTGAAGCATGTACTAGAGGGTC
ACGATCGTGGAGTAAACTGGGCTGCCTTCCACCCCACTATGCCCCTTATTGTATCTGGGGCAGATGATCG
TCAAGTGAAGATCTGGCGCATGAATGAATCAAAGGCATGGGAGGTTGATACCTGCCGGGGCCATTACAAC
AATGTATCTTGTGCCGTCTTCCACCCTCGCCAAGAGTTGATCCTCAGCAATTCTGAGGACAAGAGTATTC
GAGTCTGGGATATGTCTAAGCGGACTGGGGTTCAGACTTTCCGCAGAGACCATGATCGTTTCTGGGTCCT
AGCTGCTCACCCTAACCTTAACCTCTTTGCAGCAGGCCATGATGGTGGTATGATTGTGTTTAAGCTGGAA
TGATGACGAAGCTTGTCGAGAAGTACTAGAGGATCATAATCAGCCATACCACATTTGTAGAGGTTTTACT
TGCTTTAAAAAACCTCCCACACCTCCCCCTGAACCTGAAACATAAAATGAATGCAATTGTTGTTGTTAAC
TTGTTTATTGCAGCTTATAATGGTTACAAATAAAGCAATAGCATCACAAATTTCACAAATAAAGCATTTT
TTTCACTGCATTCTAGTTGTGGTTTGTCCAAACTCATCAATGTATCTTATCATGTCTGGATCTGATCACT
GATATCGCCTAGGAGATCCGAACCAGATAAGTGAAATCTAGTTCCAAACTATTTTGTCATTTTTAATTTT
CGTATTAGCTTACGACGCTACACCCAGTTCCCATCTATTTTGTCACTCTTCCCTAAATAATCCTTAAAAA
CTCCATTTCCACCCCTCCCAGTTCCCAACTATTTTGTCCGCCCACAGCGGGGCATTTTTCTTCCTGTTAT
GTTTTTAATCAAACATCCTGCCAACTCCATGTGACAAACCGTCATCTTCGGCTACTTTTTCTCTGTCACA
GAATGAAAATTTTTCTGTCATCTCTTCGTTATTAATGTTTGTAATTGACTGAATATCAACGCTTATTTGC
AGCCTGAATGGCGAATGGG
[124 nt withheld, positions 2960-3083]
C
[91 nt withheld, positions 3085-3175]
A
[49 nt withheld, positions 3177-3225]
CCTTTGACGTTGGAGTCCACGTTCTT
[37 nt withheld, positions 3252-3288]
ACCCTATCTCGGTCTATTCTTTTGATTTATAAGGGATTTTGCCGATTTCGGCCTATTGGTTAAAAAATGA
GCTGATTTAACAAAAATTTAACGCGAATTTTAACAAAATATTAACGCTTACAATTTAGGTGGCACTTTTC
GGGGAAATGTGCGCGGAACCCCTATTTGTTTATTTTTCTAAATACATTCAAATATGTATCCGCTCATGAG
ACAATAACCCTGATAAATGCTTCAATAATATTGAAAAAGGAAGAGTATGAGTATTCAACATTTCCGTGTC
GCCCTTATTCCCTTTTTTGCGGCATTTTGCCTTCCTGTTTTTGCTCACCCAGAAACGCTGGTGAAAGTAA
AAGATGCTGAAGATCAGTTGGGTGCACGAGTGGGTTACATCGAACTGGATCTCAACAGCGGTAAGATCCT
TGAGAGTTTTCGCCCCGAAGAACGTTTTCCAATGATGAGCACTTTTAAAGTTCTGCTATGTGGCGCGGTA
TTATCCCGTATTGACGCCGGGCAAGAGCAACTCGGTCGCCGCATACACTATTCTCAGAATGACTTGGTTG
AGTACTCACCAGTCACAGAAAAGCATCTTACGGATGGCATGACAGTAAGAGAATTATGCAGTGCTGCCAT
AACCATGAGTGATAACACTGCGGCCAACTTACTTCTGACAACGATCGGAGGACCGAAGGAGCTAACCGCT
TTTTTGCACAACATGGGGGATCATGTAACTCGCCTTGATCGTTGGGAACCGGAGCTGAATGAAGCCATAC
CAAACGACGAGCGTGACACCACGATGCCTGTAGCAATGGCAACAACGTTGCGCAAACTATTAACTGGCGA
ACTACTTACTCTAGCTTCCCGGCAACAATTAATAGACTGGATGGAGGCGGATAAAGTTGCAGGACCACTT
CTGCGCTCGGCCCTTCCGGCTGGCTGGTTTATTGCTGATAAATCTGGAGCCGGTGAGCGTGGGTCTCGCG
GTATCATTGCAGCACTGGGGCCAGATGGTAAGCCCTCCCGTATCGTAGTTATCTACACGACGGGGAGTCA
GGCAACTATGGATGAACGAAATAGACAGATCGCTGAGATAGGTGCCTCACTGATTAAGCATTGGTAACTG
TCAGACCAAGTTTACTCATATATACTTTAGATTGATTTAAAACTTCATTTTTAATTTAAAAGGATCTAGG
TGAAGATCCTTTTTGATAATCTCATGACCAAAATCCCTTAACGTGAGTTTTCGTTCCACTGAGCGTCAGA
CCCCGTAGAAAAGATCAAAGGATCTTCTTGAGATCCTTTTTTTCTGCGCGTAATCTGCTGCTTGCAAACA
AAAAAACCACCGCTACCAGCGGTGGTTTGTTTGCCGGATCAAGAGCTACCAACTCTTTTTCCGAAGGTAA
CTGGCTTCAGCAGAGCGCAGATACCAAATACTGTTCTTCTAGTGTAGCCGTAGTTAGGCCACCACTTCAA
GAACTCTGTAGCACCGCCTACATACCTCGCTCTGCTAATCCTGTTACCAGTGGCTGCTGCCAGTGGCGAT
AAGTCGTGTCTTACCGGGTTGGACTCAAGACGATAGTTACCGGATAAGGCGCAGCGGTCGGGCTGAACGG
GGGGTTCGTGCACACAGCCCAGCTTGGAGCGAACGACCTACACCGAACTGAGATACCTACAGCGTGAGCT
ATGAGAAAGCGCCACGCTTCCCGAAGGGAGAAAGGCGGACAGGTATCCGGTAAGCGGCAGGGTCGGAACA
GGAGAGCGCACGAGGGAGCTTCCAGGGGGAAACGCCTGGTATCTTTATAGTCCTGTCGGGTTTCGCCACC
TCTGACTTGAGCGTCGATTTTTGTGATGCTCGTCAGGGGGGCGGAGCCTATGGAAAAACGCCAGCAACGC
GGCCTTTTTACGGTTCCTGGCCTTTTGCTGGCCTTTTGCTCACATGTTCTTTCCTGCGTTATCCCCTGAT
TCTGTGGATAACCGTATTACCGCCTTTGAGTGAGCTGATACCGCTCGCCGCAGCCGAACGACCGAGCGCA
GCGAGTCAGTGAGCGAGGAAGCGGAAGAGCGCCTGATGCGGTATTTTCTCCTTACGCATCTGTGCGGTAT
TTCACACCGCATAGACCAGCCGCGTAACCTGGCAAAATCGGTTACGGTTGAGTAATAAATGGATGCCCTG
CGTAAGCGGGTGTGGGCGGACAATAAAGTCTTAAACTGAACAAAATAGATCTAAACTATGACAATAAAGT
CTTAAACTAGACAGAATAGTTGTAAACTGAAATCAGTCCAGTTATGCTGTGAAAAAGCATACTGGACTTT
TGTTATGGCTAAAGCAAACTCTTCATTTTCTGAAGTGCAAATTGCCCGTCGTATTAAAGAGGGGCGTGGC
CAAGGGCATGGTAAAGACTATATTC
