>Addgene plasmid #162263 | 6PBG | depositor partial sequence | sequence record 314546 | Insert sequence
ATGTTAACCAAATTCGAGACCAAGAGCGCGCGGGTCAAAGGGCTCAGCTTTCACCCCAAAAGACCTTGGA
TCCTGACTAGTTTACATAATGGGGTCATCCAGTTATGGGACTATCGGATGTGCACTCTCATTGACAAGTT
TGATGAACATGATGGTCCAGTGCGAGGCATTGACTTCCATAAGCAGCAGCCACTGTTCGTCTCTGGAGGA
GATGACTATAAGATTAAGGTTTGGAATTACAAGCTTCGGCGCTGTCTTTTCACATTACTTGGGCACTTAG
ATTATATTCGCACCACGTTTTTTCATCATGAATATCCCTGGATTCTGAGTGCCTCCGATGATCAGACCAT
CCGAGTGTGGAATTGGCAATCTAGAACCTGTGTTTGTGTGTTAACAGGGCACAACCATTATGTGATGTGT
GCTCAGTTCCACCCCACAGAAGACTTGGTAGTATCAGCCAGCCTGGACCAGACTGTGCGCGTTTGGGATA
TTTCTGGTCTGAGGAAAAAAAACCTGTCCCCTGGTGCGGTGGAATCGGATGTGAGAGGAATAACTGGGGT
TGATCTATTTGGAACTACAGATGCAGTGGTGAAGCATGTACTAGAGGGTCACGATCGTGGAGTAAACTGG
GCTGCCTTCCACCCCACTATGCCCCTTATTGTATCTGGGGCAGATGATCGTCAAGTGAAGATCTGGCGCA
TGAATGAATCAAAGGCATGGGAGGTTGATACCTGCCGGGGCCATTACAACAATGTATCTTGTGCCGTCTT
CCACCCTCGCCAAGAGTTGATCCTCAGCAATTCTGAGGACAAGAGTATTCGAGTCTGGGATATGTCTAAG
CGGACTGGGGTTCAGACTTTCCGCAGAGACCATGATCGTTTCTGGGTCCTAGCTGCTCACCCTAACCTTA
ACCTCTTTGCAGCAGGCCATGATGGTGGTATGATTGTGTTTAAGCTGGAA
